>Addgene plasmid #129626 | 3xnls-cpmTq2-Calcium-lifetime-sensor | addgene full sequence | sequence record 260197 | Addgene NGS Result
TAGTTATTAATAGTAATCAATTACGGGGTCATTAGTTCATAGCCCATATATGGAGTTCCGCGTTACATAA
CTTACGGTAAATGGCCCGCCTGGCTGACCGCCCAACGACCCCCGCCCATTGACGTCAATAATGACGTATG
TTCCCATAGTAACGCCAATAGGGACTTTCCATTGACGTCAATGGGTGGAGTATTTACGGTAAACTGCCCA
CTTGGCAGTACATCAAGTGTATCATATGCCAAGTACGCCCCCTATTGACGTCAATGACGGTAAATGGCCC
GCCTGGCATTATGCCCAGTACATGACCTTATGGGACTTTCCTACTTGGCAGTACATCTACGTATTAGTCA
TCGCTATTACCATGGTGATGCGGTTTTGGCAGTACATCAATGGGCGTGGATAGCGGTTTGACTCACGGGG
ATTTCCAAGTCTCCACCCCATTGACGTCAATGGGAGTTTGTTTTGGCACCAAAATCAACGGGACTTTCCA
AAATGTCGTAACAACTCCGCCCCATTGACGCAAATGGGCGGTAGGCGTGTACGGTGGGAGGTCTATATAA
GCAGAGCTGGTTTAGTGAACCGTCAGATCCGCTAGCGCTACCGGACTCAGATCTCGAGCTCAAGCTTCGA
ATTCCCACCATGGGATCAGATCCAAAAAAGAAGAGAAAGGTAGACCCGAAGAAAAAGCGTAAGGTCGATC
CCAAAAAGAAACGGAAAGTGGGATCACCGGTCGCCACCATGGTCGACTCTTCACGTCGTAAGTGGAATAA
GGCAGGTCACGCAGTCAGAGCTATAGGTCGGCTGAGCTCACCCGTGGTTGTCTATATCACCGCCGACAAG
CAGAAGAACGGCATCAAGGCCAACTTCAAGATCCGCCACAACATCGAGGACGGCGGCGTGCAGCTCGCCG
ACCACTACCAGCAGAACACCCCCATCGGCGACGGCCCCGTGCTGCTGCCCGACAACCACTACCTGAGCAC
CCAGTCCAAGCTGAGCAAAGACCCCAACGAGAAGCGCGATCACATGGTCCTACTGGAGTTCGTGACCGCC
GCCGGGATCACTCTCGGCATGGACGAGCTGTACCAGGGTGGCAGCGGTGGCATGGTGAGCAAGGGCGAGG
AGCTGTTCACCGGGGTGGTGCCCATCCTGGTCGAGCTGGACGGCGACGTAAACGGCCACAAGTTCAGCGT
GTCCGGCGAGGGCGAGGGCGATGCCACCTACGGCAAGCTGACCCTGAAGTTCATCTGCACCACCGGCAAG
CTGCCCGTGCCCTGGCCCACCCTCGTGACCACCCTGTCCTGGGGCGTGCAGTGCTTCGCCCGCTACCCCG
ACCACATGAAGCAGCACGACTTCTTCAAGTCCGCCATGCCCGAAGGCTACGTCCAGGAGCGCACCATCTT
CTTCAAGGACGACGGCAACTACAAGACCCGCGCCGAGGTGAAGTTCGAGGGCGACACCCTGGTGAACCGC
ATCGAGCTGAAGGGCATCGACTTCAAGGAGGACGGCAACATCCTGGGGCACAAGCTGGAGTACAACTACT
ATAGCGACAACACGCGTGACCAACTGACTGAAGAGCAGATCGCAGAATTTAAAGAGGCTTTCTCCCTATT
TGACAAGGACGGGGATGGGACGATAACAACCAAGGAGCTGGGGACGGTGATGCGGTCTCTGGGGCAGAAC
CCCACAGAAGCAGAGCTGCAGGACATGATCAATGAAGTAGATGCCGACGGTGACGGCACATTCGACTTCC
CTGAGTTCCTGACGATGATGGCAAGAAAAATGAATGACACAGACAGTGAAGAGGAAATTAGAGAAGCGTT
CCGCGTGTTTGATAAGGACGGCAATGGCTACATCGGCGCAGCAGAGCTTCGCCACGTGATGACAGACCTT
GGAGAGAAGTTAACAGATGAGGAGGTTGATGAAATGATCAGGGTAGCAGACATCGATGGGGATGGTCAGG
TAAACTACGAAGAGTTTGTCCAAATGATGACAGCGAAGTAGGTGTACAAGTAAAGCGGCCGCGACTCTAG
ATCATAATCAGCCATACCACATTTGTAGAGGTTTTACTTGCTTTAAAAAACCTCCCACACCTCCCCCTGA
ACCTGAAACATAAAATGAATGCAATTGTTGTTGTTAACTTGTTTATTGCAGCTTATAATGGTTACAAATA
AAGCAATAGCATCACAAATTTCACAAATAAAGCATTTTTTTCACTGCATTCTAGTTGTGGTTTGTCCAAA
CTCATCAATGTATCTTAAGGCGTAAATTGTAAGCGTTAATATTTTGTTAAAATTCGCGTTAAATTTTTGT
TAAATCAGCTCATTTTTTAACCAATAGGCCGAAATCGGCAAAATCCCTTATAAATCAAAAGAATAGACCG
AGATAGGGT
[37 nt withheld, positions 2390-2426]
AAAGAACGTGGACTCCAACGTCAAAGG
[49 nt withheld, positions 2454-2502]
T
[91 nt withheld, positions 2504-2594]
G
[124 nt withheld, positions 2596-2719]
CAGGTGGCACTTTTCGGGGAAATGTGCGCGGAACCCCTATTTGTTTATTTTTCTAAATACATTCAAATAT
GTATCCGCTCATGAGACAATAACCCTGATAAATGCTTCAATAATATTGAAAAAGGAAGAGTCCTGAGGCG
GAAAGAACCAGCTGTGGAATGTGTGTCAGTTAGGGTGTGGAAAGTCCCCAGGCTCCCCAGCAGGCAGAAG
TATGCAAAGCATGCATCTCAATTAGTCAGCAACCAGGTGTGGAAAGTCCCCAGGCTCCCCAGCAGGCAGA
AGTATGCAAAGCATGCATCTCAATTAGTCAGCAACCATAGTCCCGCCCCTAACTCCGCCCATCCCGCCCC
TAACTCCGCCCAGTTCCGCCCATTCTCCGCCCCATGGCTGACTAATTTTTTTTATTTATGCAGAGGCCGA
GGCCGCCTCGGCCTCTGAGCTATTCCAGAAGTAGTGAGGAGGCTTTTTTGGAGGCCTAGGCTTTTGCAAA
GATCGATCAAGAGACAGGATGAGGATCGTTTCGCATGATTGAACAAGATGGATTGCACGCAGGTTCTCCG
GCCGCTTGGGTGGAGAGGCTATTCGGCTATGACTGGGCACAACAGACAATCGGCTGCTCTGATGCCGCCG
TGTTCCGGCTGTCAGCGCAGGGGCGCCCGGTTCTTTTTGTCAAGACCGACCTGTCCGGTGCCCTGAATGA
ACTGCAAGACGAGGCAGCGCGGCTATCGTGGCTGGCCACGACGGGCGTTCCTTGCGCAGCTGTGCTCGAC
GTTGTCACTGAAGCGGGAAGGGACTGGCTGCTATTGGGCGAAGTGCCGGGGCAGGATCTCCTGTCATCTC
ACCTTGCTCCTGCCGAGAAAGTATCCATCATGGCTGATGCAATGCGGCGGCTGCATACGCTTGATCCGGC
TACCTGCCCATTCGACCACCAAGCGAAACATCGCATCGAGCGAGCACGTACTCGGATGGAAGCCGGTCTT
GTCGATCAGGATGATCTGGACGAAGAGCATCAGGGGCTCGCGCCAGCCGAACTGTTCGCCAGGCTCAAGG
CGAGCATGCCCGACGGCGAGGATCTCGTCGTGACCCATGGCGATGCCTGCTTGCCGAATATCATGGTGGA
AAATGGCCGCTTTTCTGGATTCATCGACTGTGGCCGGCTGGGTGTGGCGGACCGCTATCAGGACATAGCG
TTGGCTACCCGTGATATTGCTGAAGAGCTTGGCGGCGAATGGGCTGACCGCTTCCTCGTGCTTTACGGTA
TCGCCGCTCCCGATTCGCAGCGCATCGCCTTCTATCGCCTTCTTGACGAGTTCTTCTGAGCGGGACTCTG
GGGTTCGAAATGACCGACCAAGCGACGCCCAACCTGCCATCACGAGATTTCGATTCCACCGCCGCCTTCT
ATGAAAGGTTGGGCTTCGGAATCGTTTTCCGGGACGCCGGCTGGATGATCCTCCAGCGCGGGGATCTCAT
GCTGGAGTTCTTCGCCCACCCTAGGGGGAGGCTAACTGAAACACGGAAGGAGACAATACCGGAAGGAACC
CGCGCTATGACGGCAATAAAAAGACAGAATAAAACGCACGGTGTTGGGTCGTTTGTTCATAAACGCGGGG
TTCGGTCCCAGGGCTGGCACTCTGTCGATACCCCACCGAGACCCCATTGGGGCCAATACGCCCGCGTTTC
TTCCTTTTCCCCACCCCACCCCCCAAGTTCGGGTGAAGGCCCAGGGCTCGCAGCCAACGTCGGGGCGGCA
GGCCCTGCCATAGCCTCAGGTTACTCATATATACTTTAGATTGATTTAAAACTTCATTTTTAATTTAAAA
GGATCTAGGTGAAGATCCTTTTTGATAATCTCATGACCAAAATCCCTTAACGTGAGTTTTCGTTCCACTG
AGCGTCAGACCCCGTAGAAAAGATCAAAGGATCTTCTTGAGATCCTTTTTTTCTGCGCGTAATCTGCTGC
TTGCAAACAAAAAAACCACCGCTACCAGCGGTGGTTTGTTTGCCGGATCAAGAGCTACCAACTCTTTTTC
CGAAGGTAACTGGCTTCAGCAGAGCGCAGATACCAAATACTGTTCTTCTAGTGTAGCCGTAGTTAGGCCA
CCACTTCAAGAACTCTGTAGCACCGCCTACATACCTCGCTCTGCTAATCCTGTTACCAGTGGCTGCTGCC
AGTGGCGATAAGTCGTGTCTTACCGGGTTGGACTCAAGACGATAGTTACCGGATAAGGCGCAGCGGTCGG
GCTGAACGGGGGGTTCGTGCACACAGCCCAGCTTGGAGCGAACGACCTACACCGAACTGAGATACCTACA
GCGTGAGCTATGAGAAAGCGCCACGCTTCCCGAAGGGAGAAAGGCGGACAGGTATCCGGTAAGCGGCAGG
GTCGGAACAGGAGAGCGCACGAGGGAGCTTCCAGGGGGAAACGCCTGGTATCTTTATAGTCCTGTCGGGT
TTCGCCACCTCTGACTTGAGCGTCGATTTTTGTGATGCTCGTCAGGGGGGCGGAGCCTATGGAAAAACGC
CAGCAACGCGGCCTTTTTACGGTTCCTGGCCTTTTGCTGGCCTTTTGCTCACATGTTCTTTCCTGCGTTA
TCCCCTGATTCTGTGGATAACCGTATTACCGCCATGCAT
Features (pLannotate 1.2.2; 15 found; start..end, strand, type, name):
     61..364     +  enhancer       CMV enhancer: human cytomegalovirus immediate early enhancer
    365..568     +  promoter       CMV promoter: human cytomegalovirus (CMV) immediate early promoter
    591..634     +  misc_feature   MCS (fragment): multiple cloning site
    652..672     +  CDS            SV40 NLS: nuclear localization signal of SV40 (simian virus 40) large T antigen
    733..1998    +  CDS            GCaMP2 (fragment): GCaMP2 is a basic (constitutively fluorescent) green fluorescent protein published in 2006, derived from Aequorea victoria.
   2030..2113    +  CDS            large T antigen (fragment): large T antigen from SV40 (simian virus 40)
   2136..2257    +  polyA_signal   SV40 poly(A) signal: SV40 polyadenylation signal
   2291..2719    -  rep_origin     f1 ori (sequence partly withheld): f1 bacteriophage origin of replication; arrow indicates direction of (+) strand synthesis
   2746..2850    +  promoter       AmpR promoter: bla
   2852..3209    +  promoter       SV40 promoter: SV40 enhancer and early promoter
   3244..4038    +  CDS            NeoR/KanR: aminoglycoside phosphotransferase from Tn5; aph(3')-II (or nptII); confers resistance to neomycin, kanamycin, and G418 (Geneticin®)
   4059..4211    +  CDS            ble (fragment): BLE_KLEPN - Experimental evidence at protein level: Swiss-Prot protein existence level 1. Binding protein with a strong affinity to the bleomycin family of antibiotics. Binds to CL990; an antimitotic-antibiotic compound. From Klebsiella pneumoniae.
   4270..4317    +  polyA_signal   HSV TK poly(A) signal: herpes simplex virus thymidine kinase polyadenylation signal (Cole and Stacy, 1985)
   4408..4424    -  polyA_signal   bGH poly(A) signal (fragment): bovine growth hormone polyadenylation signal
   4646..5234    +  rep_origin     ori: high-copy-number ColE1/pMB1/pBR322/pUC origin of replication
