[The description below was written by a language model from this plasmid's Addgene catalogue record and pLannotate feature annotations shown in this document.]
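Description:
3xnls-cpmTq2-Calcium-lifetime-sensor is a 5.3 kb mammalian expression plasmid built on the Clontech pEGFP-C1 backbone, in which the original fluorescent protein coding region has been replaced, between retained AgeI and BsrGI sites, by a synthetic genetically encoded calcium indicator. It is maintained in E. coli at high copy through a ColE1/pUC-type origin and selected with kanamycin. The same NeoR/KanR (aminoglycoside phosphotransferase) gene sits behind both a bacterial promoter and the SV40 early promoter and is followed by the HSV TK polyadenylation signal, so it can also confer G418 resistance in mammalian cells. An f1 origin is present as a backbone remnant. The short ble and bGH poly(A) fragments called by the annotation software are partial matches in the backbone and not functional parts described by the catalogue entry.

The sensor is driven by the CMV immediate early enhancer and promoter and terminated by the SV40 poly(A) signal. Its name indicates a circularly permuted mTurquoise2 (cpmTq2) as the fluorescent reporter. The automated annotation labels the roughly 1.3 kb open reading frame as a GCaMP2 fragment, which is consistent with a GCaMP-like single-fluorophore sensor architecture but reflects sequence similarity, not identity. An N-terminal 3xNLS tag, of which the feature table explicitly flags an SV40 large T antigen NLS upstream of the sensor, directs the protein to the nucleus. A further large T antigen fragment is annotated downstream of the sensor. According to the record, the indicator reports calcium through changes in both fluorescence lifetime and intensity, making this plasmid suited to quantitative, lifetime-based imaging of nuclear calcium in transfected mammalian cells.
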