Addgene plasmid #129626: 3xnls-cpmTq2-Calcium-lifetime-sensor
Purpose: Genetically encoded calcium sensor (GECI) that reports with lifetime and intensity changes
Depositing lab: Dorus Gadella. Publication: A turquoise fluorescence lifetime-based biosensor for quantitative imaging of intracellular calcium. van der Linden FH, Mahlandt EK, Arts JJG, Beumer J, Puschhof J, de Man SMA, Chertkova AO, Ponsioen B, Clevers H, van Buul JD, Postma M, Gadella TWJ Jr, Goedhart J. Nat Commun. 2021 Dec 9;12(1):7159. doi: 10.1038/s41467-021-27249-w. PubMed 34887382.
Backbone
  Vector backbone: pEGFP-C1
  Backbone manufacturer: Clontech
  Vector type: Mammalian Expression
Growth in bacteria
  Bacterial resistance: Kanamycin, 50 μg/mL
  Growth temperature: 37°C
  Growth strain: DH5alpha
  Copy number: High Copy
Gene/Insert
  Gene/Insert name: 3xnls-cpmTq2-Calcium-lifetime-sensor
  Species: Synthetic
  Promoter: CMV
  Tag / fusion protein: 3xNLS (N terminal on insert)
  Cloning method: Restriction Enzyme; 5′ cloning site AgeI (not destroyed); 3′ cloning site BsrGI (not destroyed)
Terms and licenses: Academic/Nonprofit Terms; Industry Terms: Not Available to Industry
Depositor comments: Read the preprint at bioRxiv: doi.org/10.1101/2021.06.21.449214
How to cite: 3xnls-cpmTq2-Calcium-lifetime-sensor was a gift from Dorus Gadella (Addgene plasmid # 129626 ; http://n2t.net/addgene:129626 ; RRID:Addgene_129626)
